Addgene plasmid #220716: AiP1794 - pAAV-AiE0463m-minBG-iCre(R297T)-BGHpA
Purpose: AiE0463m is an enhancer sequence, designed to induce cre-dependent recombination in specific populations of brain cells
Depositing lab: Allen Institute for Brain Science & Bosiljka Tasic. Depositing organization: Allen Institute. Publication: A suite of enhancer AAVs and transgenic mouse lines for genetic access to cortical cell types. Ben-Simon Y, Hooper M, Narayan S, Daigle TL, Dwivedi D, Way SW, Oster A, Stafford DA, Mich JK, Taormina MJ, Martinez RA, Opitz-Araya X, Roth JR, Alexander JR, Allen S, Amster A, Arbuckle J, Ayala A, Baker PM, Bakken TE, Barcelli T, Barta S, Bendrick J, Bertagnolli D, Bielstein C, Bishwakarma P, Bowlus J, Boyer G, Brouner K, Casian B, Casper T, Chakka AB, Chakrabarty R, Chance RK, Chavan S, Clark M, Colbert K, Collman F, Daniel S, Departee M, DiValentin P, Donadio N, Dotson N, Egdorf T, Fliss T, Gabitto M, Garcia J, Gary A, Gasperini M, Gloe J, Goldy J, Gore BB, Graybuck L, Greisman N, Haeseleer F, Halterman C, Haradon Z, Hastings SD, Helback O, Ho W, Hockemeyer D, Huang C, Huff S, Hunker A, Johansen N, Jones D, Juneau Z, Kalmbach B, Kannan M, Khem S, Kussick E, Kutsal R, Larsen R, Lee C, Lee AY, Leibly M, Lenz GH, Li S, Liang E, Lusk N, Madigan Z, Malloy J, Malone J, McCue R, Melchor J, Mollenkopf T, Moosman S, Morin E, Newman D, Ng L, Ngo K, Omstead V, Otto S, Oyama A, Pena N, Pham T, Phillips E, Pom CA, Potekhina L, Ransford S, Ray PL, Rette D, Reynoldson C, Rimorin C, Rocha D, Ruiz A, Sanchez REA, Sawyer L, Sedeno-Cortes A, Sevigny JP, Shapovalova N, Shepard N, Shulga L, Sigler AR, Siverts L, Soliman S, Somasundaram S, Staats B, Stewart K, Szelenyi E, Tieu M, Trader C, Tran A, van Velthoven CTJ, Walker M, Wang Y, Weed N, Wirthlin M, Wood T, Wynalda B, Yao Z, Zhou T, Ariza J, Dee N, Reding M, Ronellenfitch K, Mufti S, Sunkin SM, Smith KA, Esposito L, Waters J, Thyagarajan B, Yao S, Lein ES, Zeng H, Levi BP, Ngai J, Ting JT, Tasic B. Cell. 2025 May 16:S0092-8674(25)00513-6. doi: 10.1016/j.cell.2025.05.002. PubMed 40403729.
Backbone
  Vector backbone: pAAV2
  Vector type: AAV
Growth in bacteria
  Bacterial resistance: Ampicillin, 100 μg/mL
  Growth temperature: 37°C
  Growth strain: NEB Stable
  Copy number: High Copy
Gene/Insert
  Gene/Insert name: iCre(R297T)
  Species: Synthetic
  Promoter: minBG
  Cloning method: Gibson Cloning
Terms and licenses: Academic/Nonprofit Terms; Industry Terms: Not Available to Industry
Depositor comments: 5' Cloning Site: MluI (not destroyed), 3' Cloning Site: SgrAI (not destroyed). Please visit https://doi.org/10.1101/2024.06.10.597244 for bioRxiv preprint.
How to cite: AiP1794 - pAAV-AiE0463m-minBG-iCre(R297T)-BGHpA was a gift from Allen Institute for Brain Science & Bosiljka Tasic (Addgene plasmid # 220716 ; http://n2t.net/addgene:220716 ; RRID:Addgene_220716)
