[The description below was written by a language model from this plasmid's Addgene catalogue record and pLannotate feature annotations shown in this document.]
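Description:
AiP1794 - pAAV-AiE0463m-minBG-iCre(R297T)-BGHpA is an AAV transfer plasmid built on a pAAV2 backbone, about 4.9 kb in the sequenced record, for producing recombinant adeno-associated virus that delivers Cre recombinase to defined brain cell populations. In bacteria it is maintained at high copy through a ColE1/pUC-type origin and selected with ampicillin via the β-lactamase gene and its own promoter. An f1 phage origin and short remnants of pBR322 bom and rop sequences are also present in the backbone. The annotation detects one complete AAV2 inverted terminal repeat downstream of the cassette and only short ITR fragments upstream, which may reflect how this repeat-rich region was sequenced or matched rather than an absence of the left ITR. The ITRs are the cis elements needed for replication and packaging of the intervening DNA into AAV capsids.

Between the ITRs lies a compact expression cassette. The enhancer AiE0463m sits upstream of the minBG minimal promoter. Neither is annotated in the feature table, but both presumably occupy the unannotated region preceding the coding sequence. A minimal promoter has little activity by itself, so expression depends on the cell-type-restricted activity of the enhancer. Together they drive iCre(R297T), a synthetic Cre variant carrying an R297T substitution, and the transcript is terminated by the bovine growth hormone polyadenylation signal. Cre catalyses recombination between loxP sites, so the virus is suited to use with Cre-dependent reporter or effector alleles or viruses. This allows enhancer-defined cells to be permanently labelled or manipulated. The record does not specify which cell populations AiE0463m targets.
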