Features (pLannotate 1.2.2; 12 found; start..end, strand, type, name):
     12..39      +  repeat_region  AAV2 ITR (fragment): inverted terminal repeat of adeno-associated virus serotype 2 inverted
     68..95      +  repeat_region  AAV2 ITR (fragment): inverted terminal repeat of adeno-associated virus serotype 2 inverted
    892..1917    +  CDS            cre: RECR_BPP1 - Experimental evidence at protein level: Swiss-Prot protein existence level 1. Catalyzes site-specific recombination between two 34-base- pair LOXP sites. Its role is to maintain the phage genome as a monomeric unit-copy plasmid in the lysogenic state. From Escherichia phage P1 (Bacteriophage P1).
   1957..2068    +  polyA_signal   bGH poly(A) signal: bovine growth hormone polyadenylation signal
   2186..2326    +  repeat_region  AAV2 ITR: inverted terminal repeat of adeno-associated virus serotype 2 inverted
   2331..2382    -  misc_feature   bom (fragment): basis of mobility region from pBR322
   2401..2856    +  rep_origin     f1 ori (sequence partly withheld): f1 bacteriophage origin of replication; arrow indicates direction of (+) strand synthesis
   2857..2906    -  misc_feature   bom (fragment): basis of mobility region from pBR322
   3008..3043    -  CDS            rop (fragment): Rop protein, which maintains plasmids at low copy number; rop
   3138..3242    +  promoter       AmpR promoter: bla
   3243..4103    +  CDS            AmpR: β-lactamase; bla; confers resistance to ampicillin, carbenicillin, and related antibiotics
   4274..4862    +  rep_origin     ori: high-copy-number ColE1/pMB1/pBR322/pUC origin of replication
>Addgene plasmid #220716 | AiP1794 - pAAV-AiE0463m-minBG-iCre(R297T)-BGHpA | addgene full sequence | sequence record 465236 | Addgene NGS Result
CCTGCAGGCAGCTGCGCGCTCGCTCGCTCACTGAGGCCGCCCGGGCGTCGGGCGACCTTTGGTCGCCCGG
CCTCAGTGAGCGAGCGAGCGCGCAGAGAGGGAGTGGCCAACTCCATCACTAGGGGTTCCTGCGGCCGCAC
GCGTTTTGCTTGTGTGCCAGCAGGGAGGAGCAAGAGGAATTTTGTCACTTCTCTTTCACTTTCTTCATTA
TTTTAAGTTGGATCTGCTGTTCTGTTCACTTTTAAAATATAACCTTCAGTATTTATGAACGTGATTCATC
TTTTACAATATGTTGTTTAACATGAATGCATCTTCTTCTTGCCTTTCAGTGCATCTTTATGCCATTGGCA
GCCACAATCAAGTGTTTCCATTAAAGTTCACAGTAACAGTGCAGTGTTGTCTGTCCCAACTCTGCTAACT
TTTACCACCCACTATTTAGTTTTATCTACCATGTGAATTTATTTGTAAGATCTTCTTTCTCTTATCCTAG
TTAATTATGGGGAGGACTTGCCAGGATATTAATTTACATGGCAATTTTGGATAAGTTATGCATGTATTCA
TCTCCTATATACAATAAGTTTTTCTTGTGAACGTCAAAAGAAAGGATAATGCATATGACTGTATATGATA
TAAACTGGAATGTAATAGTTGCCAATAGGATCTGAATCAAATTTCAGTTTTTAACTATGTTCTATATATC
TATGTGCATATTTATAGCATGTGTGACATATGTATAATTTAAATATTTCTATAAACTTATACAGAAACAA
AATATGTGAGCTCGGGCTGGGCATAAAAGTCAGGGCAGAGCCATCTATTGCTTACATTTGCTTCTGGGAT
CCAGATCTTTCGAAGCTAGCCACCATGGTGCCCAAGAAGAAGAGGAAAGTCTCCAACCTGCTGACTGTGC
ACCAAAACCTGCCTGCCCTCCCTGTGGATGCCACCTCTGATGAAGTCAGGAAGAACCTGATGGACATGTT
CAGGGACAGGCAGGCCTTCTCTGAACACACCTGGAAGATGCTCCTGTCTGTGTGCAGATCCTGGGCTGCC
TGGTGCAAGCTGAACAACAGGAAATGGTTCCCTGCTGAACCTGAGGATGTGAGGGACTACCTCCTGTACC
TGCAAGCCAGAGGCCTGGCTGTGAAGACCATCCAACAGCACCTGGGCCAGCTCAACATGCTGCACAGGAG
ATCTGGCCTGCCTCGCCCTTCTGACTCCAATGCTGTGTCCCTGGTGATGAGGAGAATCAGAAAGGAGAAT
GTGGATGCTGGGGAGAGAGCCAAGCAGGCCCTGGCCTTTGAACGCACTGACTTTGACCAAGTCAGATCCC
TGATGGAGAACTCTGACAGATGCCAGGACATCAGGAACCTGGCCTTCCTGGGCATTGCCTACAACACCCT
GCTGCGCATTGCCGAAATTGCCAGAATCAGAGTGAAGGACATCTCCCGCACCGATGGTGGGAGAATGCTG
ATCCACATTGGCAGGACCAAGACCCTGGTGTCCACAGCTGGTGTGGAGAAGGCCCTGTCCCTGGGGGTTA
CCAAGCTGGTGGAGAGATGGATCTCTGTGTCTGGTGTGGCTGATGACCCCAACAACTACCTGTTCTGCCG
GGTCAGAAAGAATGGTGTGGCTGCCCCTTCTGCCACCTCCCAACTGTCCACCCGGGCCCTGGAAGGGATC
TTTGAGGCCACCCACCGCCTGATCTATGGTGCCAAGGATGACTCTGGGCAGAGATACCTGGCCTGGTCTG
GCCACTCTGCCAGAGTGGGTGCTGCCACCGACATGGCCAGGGCTGGTGTGTCCATCCCTGAAATCATGCA
GGCTGGTGGCTGGACCAATGTGAACATTGTGATGAACTACATCAGAAACCTGGACTCTGAGACTGGGGCC
ATGGTGAGGCTGCTCGAAGATGGGGACTGAGGCGCGCCGAATTCAAGCTTCTCGAGAGATCTTCGACTGT
GCCTTCTAGTTGCCAGCCATCTGTTGTTTGCCCCTCCCCCGTGCCTTCCTTGACCCTGGAAGGTGCCACT
CCCACTGTCCTTTCCTAATAAAATGAGGAAATTGCATCGCATTGTCTGAGTAGGTGTCATTCTATTCTGG
GGGGTGGGGTGGGGCAGGACAGCAAGGGGGAGGATTGGGAAGACAATAGCAGGCATGAGATCTCACGTGC
GGACCGAGCGGCCGCAGGAACCCCTAGTGATGGAGTTGGCCACTCCCTCTCTGCGCGCTCGCTCGCTCAC
TGAGGCCGGGCGACCAAAGGTCGCCCGACGCCCGGGCTTTGCCCGGGCGGCCTCAGTGAGCGAGCGAGCG
CGCAGCTGCCTGCAGGGGCGCCTGATGCGGTATTTTCTCCTTACGCATCTGTGCGGTATTTCACACCGCA
TA
[95 nt withheld, positions 2383-2477]
T
[46 nt withheld, positions 2479-2524]
C
[141 nt withheld, positions 2526-2666]
CCTTTGACGTTGGAGTCCACGTTCTTT
[37 nt withheld, positions 2694-2730]
ACTCTATCTCGGGCTATTCTTTTGATTTATAAGGGATTTTGCCGATTTCGGTCTATTGGTTAAAAAATGA
GCTGATTTAACAAAAATTTAACGCGAATTTTAACAAAATATTAACGTTTACAATTTTATGGTGCACTCTC
AGTACAATCTGCTCTGATGCCGCATAGTTAAGCCAGCCCCGACACCCGCCAACACCCGCTGACGCGCCCT
GACGGGCTTGTCTGCTCCCGGCATCCGCTTACAGACAAGCTGTGACCGTCTCCGGGAGCTGCATGTGTCA
GAGGTTTTCACCGTCATCACCGAAACGCGCGAGACGAAAGGGCCTCGTGATACGCCTATTTTTATAGGTT
AATGTCATGATAATAATGGTTTCTTAGACGTCAGGTGGCACTTTTCGGGGAAATGTGCGCGGAACCCCTA
TTTGTTTATTTTTCTAAATACATTCAAATATGTATCCGCTCATGAGACAATAACCCTGATAAATGCTTCA
ATAATATTGAAAAAGGAAGAGTATGAGTATTCAACATTTCCGTGTCGCCCTTATTCCCTTTTTTGCGGCA
TTTTGCCTTCCTGTTTTTGCTCACCCAGAAACGCTGGTGAAAGTAAAAGATGCTGAAGATCAGTTGGGTG
CACGAGTGGGTTACATCGAACTGGATCTCAACAGCGGTAAGATCCTTGAGAGTTTTCGCCCCGAAGAACG
TTTTCCAATGATGAGCACTTTTAAAGTTCTGCTATGTGGCGCGGTATTATCCCGTATTGACGCCGGGCAA
GAGCAACTCGGTCGCCGCATACACTATTCTCAGAATGACTTGGTTGAGTACTCACCAGTCACAGAAAAGC
ATCTTACGGATGGCATGACAGTAAGAGAATTATGCAGTGCTGCCATAACCATGAGTGATAACACTGCGGC
CAACTTACTTCTGACAACGATCGGAGGACCGAAGGAGCTAACCGCTTTTTTGCACAACATGGGGGATCAT
GTAACTCGCCTTGATCGTTGGGAACCGGAGCTGAATGAAGCCATACCAAACGACGAGCGTGACACCACGA
TGCCTGTAGCAATGGCAACAACGTTGCGCAAACTATTAACTGGCGAACTACTTACTCTAGCTTCCCGGCA
ACAATTAATAGACTGGATGGAGGCGGATAAAGTTGCAGGACCACTTCTGCGCTCGGCCCTTCCGGCTGGC
TGGTTTATTGCTGATAAATCTGGAGCCGGTGAGCGTGGGTCTCGCGGTATCATTGCAGCACTGGGGCCAG
ATGGTAAGCCCTCCCGTATCGTAGTTATCTACACGACGGGGAGTCAGGCAACTATGGATGAACGAAATAG
ACAGATCGCTGAGATAGGTGCCTCACTGATTAAGCATTGGTAACTGTCAGACCAAGTTTACTCATATATA
CTTTAGATTGATTTAAAACTTCATTTTTAATTTAAAAGGATCTAGGTGAAGATCCTTTTTGATAATCTCA
TGACCAAAATCCCTTAACGTGAGTTTTCGTTCCACTGAGCGTCAGACCCCGTAGAAAAGATCAAAGGATC
TTCTTGAGATCCTTTTTTTCTGCGCGTAATCTGCTGCTTGCAAACAAAAAAACCACCGCTACCAGCGGTG
GTTTGTTTGCCGGATCAAGAGCTACCAACTCTTTTTCCGAAGGTAACTGGCTTCAGCAGAGCGCAGATAC
CAAATACTGTTCTTCTAGTGTAGCCGTAGTTAGGCCACCACTTCAAGAACTCTGTAGCACCGCCTACATA
CCTCGCTCTGCTAATCCTGTTACCAGTGGCTGCTGCCAGTGGCGATAAGTCGTGTCTTACCGGGTTGGAC
TCAAGACGATAGTTACCGGATAAGGCGCAGCGGTCGGGCTGAACGGGGGGTTCGTGCACACAGCCCAGCT
TGGAGCGAACGACCTACACCGAACTGAGATACCTACAGCGTGAGCTATGAGAAAGCGCCACGCTTCCCGA
AGGGAGAAAGGCGGACAGGTATCCGGTAAGCGGCAGGGTCGGAACAGGAGAGCGCACGAGGGAGCTTCCA
GGGGGAAACGCCTGGTATCTTTATAGTCCTGTCGGGTTTCGCCACCTCTGACTTGAGCGTCGATTTTTGT
GATGCTCGTCAGGGGGGCGGAGCCTATGGAAAAACGCCAGCAACGCGGCCTTTTTACGGTTCCTGGCCTT
TTGCTGGCCTTTTGCTCACATGT
